Addgene plasmid #124983: RV-mCD4-HH5-3
Purpose: Express the Helicobacter hepaticus specific TCRa/b HH5-3 in T cell hybridoma cells
Depositing lab: Dan Littman. Depositing organization: NYU Grossman School of Medicine. Publication: c-MAF-dependent regulatory T cells mediate immunological tolerance to a gut pathobiont. Xu M, Pokrovskii M, Ding Y, Yi R, Au C, Harrison OJ, Galan C, Belkaid Y, Bonneau R, Littman DR. Nature. 2018 Feb 15;554(7692):373-377. doi: 10.1038/nature25500. Epub 2018 Feb 7. PubMed 29414937.
Backbone
  Vector backbone: pMigR1
  Vector type: Mammalian Expression ; Retroviral
Growth in bacteria
  Bacterial resistance: Ampicillin, 100 μg/mL
  Growth temperature: 37°C
  Growth strain: NEB Stable
  Copy number: High Copy
Gene/Insert
  Gene/Insert name: TCR-HH5-3
  Species: M. musculus (mouse)
  Insert size (bp): 1500
Terms and licenses: Academic/Nonprofit Terms; Industry Terms: Not Available to Industry
How to cite: RV-mCD4-HH5-3 was a gift from Dan Littman (Addgene plasmid # 124983 ; http://n2t.net/addgene:124983 ; RRID:Addgene_124983)
