[The description below was written by a language model from this plasmid's Addgene catalogue record and pLannotate feature annotations shown in this document.]
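Description:
RV-mCD4-HH5-3 is a gammaretroviral mammalian expression vector built on the pMigR1 (MSCV-type) backbone and designed to deliver a mouse αβ T cell receptor, HH5-3, that recognises Helicobacter hepaticus. The proviral cassette is flanked by murine embryonic stem cell virus 5' and 3' long terminal repeats. It carries the MESV Ψ packaging signal and a truncated, start-codon-less MMLV gag segment, which together allow the transcript to be packaged into retroviral particles when viral proteins are supplied in trans. No separate internal promoter is annotated, so expression is presumably driven by the 5' LTR. In bacteria the plasmid replicates from a high-copy ColE1/pUC-type origin and is selected with ampicillin through the β-lactamase gene. The remaining lac, rop, bom, tet and env fragments are backbone remnants.

The payload is a single open reading frame. It encodes the TCRα chain (a variable region, matched by the annotation tool to a human TRAV homologue although the insert is recorded as mouse, plus the mouse Tcra constant region). This is joined by a P2A ribosome-skipping peptide to the TCRβ chain (mouse Vβ and Cβ2 regions), so both chains come from one transcript as separate polypeptides. The annotated TCR segments span somewhat more than the 1,500 bp insert size in the catalogue entry. Downstream, an EMCV IRES drives translation of a surface marker for identifying or sorting transduced cells. The feature table annotates this marker as Thy1.1 (CD90.1), whereas the plasmid name suggests mouse CD4, and the record does not resolve this discrepancy. The stated purpose is to express the HH5-3 TCR in T cell hybridoma cells, for example to study its antigen specificity.
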