Features (pLannotate 1.2.2; 23 found; start..end, strand, type, name):
      1..517     +  LTR            5' LTR: 5' long terminal repeat from murine embryonic stem cell virus
    581..922     +  misc_feature   MESV Ψ: packaging signal of murine embryonic stem cell virus
    989..1405    +  CDS            gag (truncated): truncated Moloney murine leukemia virus (MMLV) gag gene lacking the start codon
   1430..1789    +  CDS            TRAV29DV5: TVA29_HUMAN - Experimental evidence at protein level: Swiss-Prot protein existence level 1. V region of the variable domain of T cell receptor (TR) alpha chain that participates in the antigen recognition (PubMed:24600447). Alpha-beta T cell receptors are antigen specific receptors which are essential to the immune response and are present on the cell surface of T lymphocytes. Recognize peptide-major histocompatibility (MH) (pMH) complexes that are displayed by antigen presenting cells (APC), a prerequisite for efficient T cell adaptive immunity against pathogens (PubMed:25493333). Binding of
   1850..2263    +  CDS            Tcra: TCA_MOUSE - Experimental evidence at protein level: Swiss-Prot protein existence level 1. From Mus musculus (Mouse).
   2273..2328    +  CDS            P2A (fragment): 2A peptide from porcine teschovirus-1 polyprotein Eukaryotic ribosomes fail to insert a peptide bond between the Gly and Pro residues, yielding separate polypeptides.
   2330..2731    +  CDS            TVB6_MOUSE: Experimental evidence at protein level: Swiss-Prot protein existence level 1. From Mus musculus (Mouse).
   2732..3250    +  CDS            TCB2_MOUSE: Experimental evidence at protein level: Swiss-Prot protein existence level 1. From Mus musculus (Mouse).
   3363..3825    +  misc_feature   IRES: internal ribosome entry site (IRES) of the encephalomyocarditis virus (EMCV)
   3849..4337    +  CDS            Thy1.1: mouse GPI-anchored cell surface glycoprotein of the immunoglobulin superfamily This allele of Thy1 is also known as CD90.1.
   4404..4918    +  LTR            3' LTR: 3' long terminal repeat from murine embryonic stem cell virus
   5080..5096    -  protein_bind   lac operator: The lac repressor binds to the lac operator to inhibit transcription in E. coli. This inhibition can be relieved by adding lactose or isopropyl-β-D-thiogalactopyranoside (IPTG). lac repressor encoded by lacI
   5104..5134    -  promoter       lac promoter: promoter for the E. coli lac operon
   5149..5170    -  protein_bind   CAP binding site: CAP binding activates transcription in the presence of cAMP. E. coli catabolite activator protein
   5183..5275    -  CDS            lacI (fragment): lac repressor; lacI; The lac repressor binds to the lac operator to inhibit transcription in E. coli. This inhibition can be relieved by adding lactose or isopropyl-β-D-thiogalactopyranoside (IPTG).
   5458..6046    -  rep_origin     ori: high-copy-number ColE1/pMB1/pBR322/pUC origin of replication
   6217..7077    -  CDS            AmpR: β-lactamase; bla; confers resistance to ampicillin, carbenicillin, and related antibiotics
   7078..7182    -  promoter       AmpR promoter: bla
   7277..7312    +  CDS            rop (fragment): Rop protein, which maintains plasmids at low copy number; rop
   7414..7513    +  misc_feature   bom (fragment): basis of mobility region from pBR322
   7519..7668    -  CDS            lacZα (fragment): LacZα fragment of β-galactosidase; lacZ fragment
   7668..7869    -  CDS            TcR (fragment): tetracycline efflux protein; tet; confers resistance to tetracycline
   7870..7968    +  CDS            env (fragment): murine leukemia virus gPr80 envelope polyprotein precursor; env; proteolytically cleaved into gp70SU and p15TM subunits
>Addgene plasmid #124983 | RV-mCD4-HH5-3 | addgene full sequence | sequence record 246325 | Addgene NGS Result
AATGAAAGACCCCACCTGTAGGTTTGGCAAGCTAGCTTAAGTAACGCCATTTTGCAAGGCATGGAAAATA
CATAACTGAGAATAGAGAAGTTCAGATCAAGGTTAGGAACAGAGAGACAGCAGAATATGGGCCAAACAGG
ATATCTGTGGTAAGCAGTTCCTGCCCCGGCTCAGGGCCAAGAACAGATGGTCCCCAGATGCGGTCCCGCC
CTCAGCAGTTTCTAGAGAACCATCAGATGTTTCCAGGGTGCCCCAAGGACCTGAAATGACCCTGTGCCTT
ATTTGAACTAACCAATCAGTTCGCTTCTCGCTTCTGTTCGCGCGCTTCTGCTCCCCGAGCTCAATAAAAG
AGCCCACAACCCCTCACTCGGCGCGCCAGTCCTCCGATAGACTGCGTCGCCCGGGTACCCGTATTCCCAA
TAAAGCCTCTTGCTGTTTGCATCCGAATCGTGGACTCGCTGATCCTTGGGAGGGTCTCCTCAGATTGATT
GACTGCCCACCTCGGGGGTCTTTCATTTGGAGGTTCCACCGAGATTTGGAGACCCCTGCCCAGGGACCAC
CGACCCCCCCGCCGGGAGGTAAGCTGGCCAGCGGTCGTTTCGTGTCTGTCTCTGTCTTTGTGCGTGTTTG
TGCCGGCATCTAATGTTTGCGCCTGCGTCTGTACTAGTTAGCTAACTAGCTCTGTATCTGGCGGACCCGT
GGTGGAACTGACGAGTTCTGAACACCCGGCCGCAACCCTGGGAGACGTCCCAGGGACTTTGGGGGCCGTT
TTTGTGGCCCGACCTGAGGAAGGGAGTCGATGTGGAATCCGACCCCGTCAGGATATGTGGTTCTGGTAGG
AGACGAGAACCTAAAACAGTTCCCGCCTCCGTCTGAATTTTTGCTTTCGGTTTGGAACCGAAGCCGCGCG
TCTTGTCTGCTGCAGCGCTGCAGCATCGTTCTGTGTTGTCTCTGTCTGACTGTGTTTCTGTATTTGTCTG
AAAATTAGGGCCAGACTGTTACCACTCCCTTAAGTTTGACCTTAGGTCACTGGAAAGATGTCGAGCGGAT
CGCTCACAACCAGTCGGTAGATGTCAAGAAGAGACGTTGGGTTACCTTCTGCTCTGCAGAATGGCCAACC
TTTAACGTCGGATGGCCGCGAGACGGCACCTTTAACCGAGACCTCATCACCCAGGTTAAGATCAAGGTCT
TTTCACCTGGCCCGCATGGACACCCAGACCAGGTCCCCTACATCGTGACCTGGGAAGCCTTGGCTTTTGA
CCCCCCTCCCTGGGTCAAGCCCTTTGTACACCCTAAGCCTCCGCCTCCTCTTCCTCCATCCGCCCCGTCT
CTCCCCCTTGAACCTCCTCGTTCGACCCCGCCTCGATCCTCCCTTTATCCAGCCCTCACTCCTTCTCTAG
GCGCCGGAATTAGATCTCTCGAGGCCACCATGGACAAGATCCTGACAGCATCGTTTTTACTCCTAGGCCT
TCACCTAGCTGGGGTGAGTGGCCAGCAGCAGGAGAAACGTGACCAGCAGCAGGTGAGACAAAGTCCCCAA
TCTCTGACAGTCTGGGAAGGAGAGACAGCAATTCTGAACTGCAGTTATGAGGACAGCACTTTTGACTACT
TCCCATGGTACTGGCAGTTCCCTAGGGAAAGCCCTGCACTCCTGATAGCCATACGTCCAGTGTCCAATAA
AAAGGAAGATGGACGATTCACAATCTTCTTCAATAAAAGGGAGAAAAAGCTCTCCTTGCACATCACAGAC
TCTCAGCCTGGAGACTCAGCTACCTACTTCTGTGCAGCAAGAACCTCAGGAGGAAACTACAAACCTACGT
TTGGGAAAGGGACCAGCCTCGTGGTTCATCCATACATCCAGAACCCAGAACCTGCTGTGTACCAGTTAAA
AGATCCTCGGTCTCAGGACAGCACCCTCTGCCTGTTCACCGACTTTGACTCCCAAATCAATGTGCCGAAA
ACCATGGAATCTGGAACGTTCATCACTGACAAAACTGTGCTGGACATGAAAGCTATGGATTCCAAGAGCA
ATGGGGCCATTGCCTGGAGCAACCAGACAAGCTTCACCTGCCAAGATATCTTCAAAGAGACCAACGCCAC
CTACCCCAGTTCAGACGTTCCCTGTGATGCCACGTTGACTGAGAAAAGCTTTGAAACAGATATGAACCTA
AACTTTCAAAACCTGTCAGTTATGGGACTCCGAATCCTCCTGCTGAAAGTAGCCGGATTTAACCTGCTCA
TGACGCTGAGGCTGTGGTCCAGTGGCTCCGGAGCCACGAACTTCTCTCTGTTAAAGCAAGCAGGAGACGT
GGAAGAAAACCCCGGTCCCATGTGGCAGTTTTGCATTCTGTGCCTCTGTGTACTCATGGCTTCTGTGGCT
ACAGACCCCACAGTGACTTTGCTGGAGCAAAACCCAAGGTGGCGTCTGGTACCACGTGGTCAAGCTGTGA
ACCTACGCTGCATCTTGAAAAATTCCCAGTATCCCTGGATGAGCTGGTATCAGCAGGATCTCCAAAAGCA
ACTACAGTGGCTGTTCACTCTGCGGAGTCCTGGGGACAAAGAGGTCAAATCTCTTCCCGGTGCTGATTAC
CTGGCCACACGGGTCACTGATACGGAGCTGAGGCTGCAAGTGGCCAACATGAGCCAGGGCAGAACCTTGT
ACTGCACCTGCAGTGCCGCGGGGACAACAGAAACGCTGTATTTTGGCTCAGGAACCAGACTGACTGTTCT
CGAAGATCTGAGAAATGTGACTCCACCCAAGGTCTCCTTGTTTGAGCCATCAAAAGCAGAGATTGCAAAC
AAACAAAAGGCTACCCTCGTGTGCTTGGCCAGGGGCTTCTTCCCTGACCACGTGGAGCTGAGCTGGTGGG
TGAATGGCAAGGAGGTCCACAGTGGGGTCAGCACGGACCCTCAGGCCTACAAGGAGAGCAATTATAGCTA
CTGCCTGAGCAGCCGCCTGAGGGTCTCTGCTACCTTCTGGCACAATCCTCGAAACCACTTCCGCTGCCAA
GTGCAGTTCCATGGGCTTTCAGAGGAGGACAAGTGGCCAGAGGGCTCACCCAAACCTGTCACACAGAACA
TCAGTGCAGAGGCCTGGGGCCGAGCAGACTGTGGAATCACTTCAGCATCCTATCATCAGGGGGTTCTGTC
TGCAACCATCCTCTATGAGATCCTACTGGGGAAGGCCACCCTATATGCTGTGCTGGTCAGTGGCCTGGTG
CTGATGGCCATGGTCAAGAAAAAAAATTCCTGAGAATTCCGCCCCCCCCCCCTAACGTTACTGGCCGAAG
CCGCTTGGAATAAGGCCGGTGTGCGTTTGTCTATATGTTATTTTCCACCATATTGCCGTCTTTTGGCAAT
GTGAGGGCCCGGAAACCTGGCCCTGTCTTCTTGACGAGCATTCCTAGGGGTCTTTCCCCTCTCGCCAAAG
GAATGCAAGGTCTGTTGAATGTCGTGAAGGAAGCAGTTCCTCTGGAAGCTTCTTGAAGACAAACAACGTC
TGTAGCGACCCTTTGCAGGCAGCGGAACCCCCCACCTGGCGACAGGTGCCTCTGCGGCCAAAAGCCACGT
GTATAAGATACACCTGCAAAGGCGGCACAACCCCAGTGCCACGTTGTGAGTTGGATAGTTGTGGAAAGAG
TCAAATGGCTCTCCTCAAGCGTATTCAACAAGGGGCTGAAGGATGCCCAGAAGGTACCCCATTGTATGGG
ATCTGATCTGGGGCCTCGGTGCACATGCTTTACATGTGTTTAGTCGAGGTTAAAAAAACGTCTAGGCCCC
CCGAACCACGGGGACGTGGTTTTCCTTTGAAAAACACGATGATAATATGGCCACAACCATGGGCCACCAT
GAACCCAGCCATCAGCGTCGCTCTCCTGCTCTCAGTCTTGCAGGTGTCCCGAGGGCAGAAGGTGACCAGC
CTGACAGCCTGCCTGGTGAACCAAAACCTTCGCCTGGACTGCCGCCATGAGAATAACACCAAGGATAACT
CCATCCAGCATGAGTTCAGCCTGACCCGAGAGAAGAGGAAGCACGTGCTCTCAGGCACCCTTGGGATACC
CGAGCACACGTACCGCTCCCGCGTCACCCTCTCCAACCAGCCCTATATCAAGGTCCTTACCCTAGCCAAC
TTCACCACCAAGGATGAGGGCGACTACTTTTGTGAGCTTCGCGTCTCGGGCGCGAATCCCATGAGCTCCA
ATAAAAGTATCAGTGTGTATAGAGACAAGCTGGTCAAGTGTGGCGGCATAAGCCTGCTGGTTCAGAACAC
ATCCTGGATGCTGCTGCTGCTGCTTTCCCTCTCCCTCCTCCAAGCCCTGGACTTCATTTCTCTGTGAGTC
GACCTGCAGCCAAGCTTATCGATAAAATAAAAGATTTTATTTAGTCTCCAGAAAAAGGGGGGAATGAAAG
ACCCCACCTGTAGGTTTGGCAAGCTAGCTTAAGTAACGCCATTTTGCAAGGCATGGAAAATACATAACTG
AGAATAGAGAAGTTCAGATCAAGGTTAGGAACAGAGAGACAGCAGAATATGGGCCAAACAGGATATCTGT
GGTAAGCAGTTCCTGCCCCGGCTCAGGGCCAAGAACAGATGGTCCCCAGATGCGGTCCCGCCCTCAGCAG
TTTCTAGAGAACCATCAGATGTTTCCAGGGTGCCCCAAGGACCTGAAATGACCCTGTGCCTTATTTGAAC
TAACCAATCAGTTCGCTTCTCGCTTCTGTTCGCGCGCTTCTGCTCCCCGAGCTCAATAAAAGAGCCCACA
ACCCCTCACTCGGCGCGCCAGTCCTCCGATAGACTGCGTCGCCCGGGTACCCGTGTATCCAATAAACCCT
CTTGCAGTTGCATCCGACTTGTGGTCTCGCTGTTCCTTGGGAGGGTCTCCTCTGAGTGATTGACTACCCG
TCAGCGGGGGTCTTTCATGGGTAACAGTTTCTTGAAGTTGGAGAACAACATTCTGAGGGTAGGAGTCGAA
TATTAAGTAATCCTGACTCAATTAGCCACTGTTTTGAATCCACATACTCCAATACTCCTGAAATAGTTCA
TTATGGACAGCGCAGAAAGAGCTGGGGAGAATTGTGAAATTGTTATCCGCTCACAATTCCACACAACATA
CGAGCCGGAAGCATAAAGTGTAAAGCCTGGGGTGCCTAATGAGTGAGCTAACTCACATTAATTGCGTTGC
GCTCACTGCCCGCTTTCCAGTCGGGAAACCTGTCGTGCCAGCTGCATTAATGAATCGGCCAACGCGCGGG
GAGAGGCGGTTTGCGTATTGGGCGCTCTTCCGCTTCCTCGCTCACTGACTCGCTGCGCTCGGTCGTTCGG
CTGCGGCGAGCGGTATCAGCTCACTCAAAGGCGGTAATACGGTTATCCACAGAATCAGGGGATAACGCAG
GAAAGAACATGTGAGCAAAAGGCCAGCAAAAGGCCAGGAACCGTAAAAAGGCCGCGTTGCTGGCGTTTTT
CCATAGGCTCCGCCCCCCTGACGAGCATCACAAAAATCGACGCTCAAGTCAGAGGTGGCGAAACCCGACA
GGACTATAAAGATACCAGGCGTTTCCCCCTGGAAGCTCCCTCGTGCGCTCTCCTGTTCCGACCCTGCCGC
TTACCGGATACCTGTCCGCCTTTCTCCCTTCGGGAAGCGTGGCGCTTTCTCATAGCTCACGCTGTAGGTA
TCTCAGTTCGGTGTAGGTCGTTCGCTCCAAGCTGGGCTGTGTGCACGAACCCCCCGTTCAGCCCGACCGC
TGCGCCTTATCCGGTAACTATCGTCTTGAGTCCAACCCGGTAAGACACGACTTATCGCCACTGGCAGCAG
CCACTGGTAACAGGATTAGCAGAGCGAGGTATGTAGGCGGTGCTACAGAGTTCTTGAAGTGGTGGCCTAA
CTACGGCTACACTAGAAGAACAGTATTTGGTATCTGCGCTCTGCTGAAGCCAGTTACCTTCGGAAAAAGA
GTTGGTAGCTCTTGATCCGGCAAACAAACCACCGCTGGTAGCGGTGGTTTTTTTGTTTGCAAGCAGCAGA
TTACGCGCAGAAAAAAAGGATCTCAAGAAGATCCTTTGATCTTTTCTACGGGGTCTGACGCTCAGTGGAA
CGAAAACTCACGTTAAGGGATTTTGGTCATGAGATTATCAAAAAGGATCTTCACCTAGATCCTTTTAAAT
TAAAAATGAAGTTTTAAATCAATCTAAAGTATATATGAGTAAACTTGGTCTGACAGTTACCAATGCTTAA
TCAGTGAGGCACCTATCTCAGCGATCTGTCTATTTCGTTCATCCATAGTTGCCTGACTCCCCGTCGTGTA
GATAACTACGATACGGGAGGGCTTACCATCTGGCCCCAGTGCTGCAATGATACCGCGAGACCCACGCTCA
CCGGCTCCAGATTTATCAGCAATAAACCAGCCAGCCGGAAGGGCCGAGCGCAGAAGTGGTCCTGCAACTT
TATCCGCCTCCATCCAGTCTATTAATTGTTGCCGGGAAGCTAGAGTAAGTAGTTCGCCAGTTAATAGTTT
GCGCAACGTTGTTGCCATTGCTACAGGCATCGTGGTGTCACGCTCGTCGTTTGGTATGGCTTCATTCAGC
TCCGGTTCCCAACGATCAAGGCGAGTTACATGATCCCCCATGTTGTGCAAAAAAGCGGTTAGCTCCTTCG
GTCCTCCGATCGTTGTCAGAAGTAAGTTGGCCGCAGTGTTATCACTCATGGTTATGGCAGCACTGCATAA
TTCTCTTACTGTCATGCCATCCGTAAGATGCTTTTCTGTGACTGGTGAGTACTCAACCAAGTCATTCTGA
GAATAGTGTATGCGGCGACCGAGTTGCTCTTGCCCGGCGTCAATACGGGATAATACCGCGCCACATAGCA
GAACTTTAAAAGTGCTCATCATTGGAAAACGTTCTTCGGGGCGAAAACTCTCAAGGATCTTACCGCTGTT
GAGATCCAGTTCGATGTAACCCACTCGTGCACCCAACTGATCTTCAGCATCTTTTACTTTCACCAGCGTT
TCTGGGTGAGCAAAAACAGGAAGGCAAAATGCCGCAAAAAAGGGAATAAGGGCGACACGGAAATGTTGAA
TACTCATACTCTTCCTTTTTCAATATTATTGAAGCATTTATCAGGGTTATTGTCTCATGAGCGGATACAT
ATTTGAATGTATTTAGAAAAATAAACAAATAGGGGTTCCGCGCACATTTCCCCGAAAAGTGCCACCTGAC
GTCTAAGAAACCATTATTATCATGACATTAACCTATAAAAATAGGCGTATCACGAGGCCCTTTCGTCTCG
CGCGTTTCGGTGATGACGGTGAAAACCTCTGACACATGCAGCTCCCGGAGACGGTCACAGCTTGTCTGTA
AGCGGATGCCGGGAGCAGACAAGCCCGTCAGGGCGCGTCAGCGGGTGTTGGCGGGTGTCGGGGCTGGCTT
AACTATGCGGCATCAGAGCAGATTGTACTGAGAGTGCACCATATGCGGTGTGAAATACCGCACAGATGCG
TAAGGAGAAAATACCGCATCAGGCGCCATTCGCCATTCAGGCTGCGCAACTGTTGGGAAGGGCGATCGGT
GCGGGCCTCTTCGCTATTACGCCAGCTGGCGAAAGGGGGATGTGCTGCAAGGCGATTAAGTTGGGTAACG
CCAGGGTTTTCCCAGTCACGACGTTGTAAAACGACGGCGCAAGGAATGGTGCATGCAAGGAGATGGCGCC
CAACAGTCCCCCGGCCACGGGGCCTGCCACCATACCCACGCCGAAACAAGCGCTCATGAGCCCGAAGTGG
CGAGCCCGATCTTCCCCATCGGTGATGTCGGCGATATAGGCGCCAGCAACCGCACCTGTGGCGCCGGTGA
TGCCGGCCACGATGCGTCCGGCGTAGAGGCGATTAGTCCAATTTGTTAAAGACAGGATATCAGTGGTCCA
GGCTCTAGTTTTGACTCAACAATATCACCAGCTGAAGCCTATAGAGTACGAGCCATAGATAAAATAAAAG
ATTTTATTTAGTCTCCAGAAAAAGGGGGG
