>Addgene plasmid #124983 | RV-mCD4-HH5-3 | depositor partial sequence | sequence record 238858 | TCR-HH5-3
GAAATTTCCTCGAGGCCACCATGGACAAGATCCTGACAGCATCGTTTTTACTCCTAGGCCTTCACCTAGC
TGGGGTGAGTGGCCAGCAGCAGGAGAAACGTGACCAGCAGCAGGTGAGACAAAGTCCCCAATCTCTGACA
GTCTGGGAAGGAGAGACAGCAATTCTGAACTGCAGTTATGAGGACAGCACTTTTGACTACTTCCCATGGT
ACTGGCAGTTCCCTAGGGAAAGCCCTGCACTCCTGATAGCCATACGTCCAGTGTCCAATAAAAAGGAAGA
TGGACGATTCACAATCTTCTTCAATAAAAGGGAGAAAAAGCTCTCCTTGCACATCACAGACTCTCAGCCT
GGAGACTCAGCTACCTACTTCTGTGCAGCAAGAACCTCAGGAGGAAACTACAAACCTACGTTTGGGAAAG
GGACCAGCCTCGTGGTTCATCCATACATCCAGAACCCAGAACCTGCTGTGTACCAGTTAAAAGATCCTCG
GTCTCAGGACAGCACCCTCTGCCTGTTCACCGACTTTGACTCCCAAATCAATGTGCCGAAAACCATGGAA
TCTGGAACGTTCATCACTGACAAAACTGTGCTGGACATGAAAGCTATGGATTCCAAGAGCAATGGGGCCA
TTGCCTGGAGCAACCAGACAAGCTTCACCTGCCAAGATATCTTCAAAGAGACCAACGCCACCTACCCCAG
TTCAGACGTTCCCTGTGATGCCACGTTGACTGAGAAAAGCTTTGAAACAGATATGAACCTAAACTTTCAA
AACCTGTCAGTTATGGGACTCCGAATCCTCCTGCTGAAAGTAGCCGGATTTAACCTGCTCATGACGCTGA
GGCTGTGGTCCAGTGGCTCCGGAGCCACGAACTTCTCTCTGTTAAAGCAAGCAGGAGACGTGGAAGAAAA
CCCCGGTCCCATGTGGCAGTTTTGCATTCTGTGCCTCTGTGTACTCATGGCTTCTGTGGCTACAGACCCC
ACAGTGACTTTGCTGGAGCAAAACCCAAGGTGGCGTCTGGTACCACGTGGTCAAGCTGTGAACCTACGCT
GCATCTTGAAAAATTCCCAGTATCCCTGGATGAGCTGGTATCAGCAGGATCTCCAAAAGCAACTACAGTG
GCTGTTCACTCTGCGGAGTCCTGGGGACAAAGAGGTCAAATCTCTTCCCGGTGCTGATTACCTGGCCACA
CGGGTCACTGATACGGAGCTGAGGCTGCAAGTGGCCAACATGAGCCAGGGCAGAACCTTGTACTGCACCT
GCAGTGCCGCGGGGACAACAGAAACGCTGTATTTTGGCTCAGGAACCAGACTGACTGTTCTCGAAGATCT
CCGGGGCC
